>Addgene plasmid #176526 | pLV-Hygro-EF1A-LivePARBackbone | addgene full sequence | sequence record 353211 | Addgene NGS Result
AATGTAGTCTTATGCAATACTCTTGTAGTCTTGCAACATGGTAACGATGAGTTAGCAACATGCCTTACAA
GGAGAGAAAAAGCACCGTGCATGCCGATTGGTGGAAGTAAGGTGGTACGATCGTGCCTTATTAGGAAGGC
AACAGACGGGTCTGACATGGATTGGACGAACCACTGAATTGCCGCATTGCAGAGATATTGTATTTAAGTG
CCTAGCTCGATACATAAACGGGTCTCTCTGGTTAGACCAGATCTGAGCCTGGGAGCTCTCTGGCTAACTA
GGGAACCCACTGCTTAAGCCTCAATAAAGCTTGCCTTGAGTGCTTCAAGTAGTGTGTGCCCGTCTGTTGT
GTGACTCTGGTAACTAGAGATCCCTCAGACCCTTTTAGTCAGTGTGGAAAATCTCTAGCAGTGGCGCCCG
AACAGGGACTTGAAAGCGAAAGGGAAACCAGAGGAGCTCTCTCGACGCAGGACTCGGCTTGCTGAAGCGC
GCACGGCAAGAGGCGAGGGGCGGCGACTGGTGAGTACGCCAAAAATTTTGACTAGCGGAGGCTAGAAGGA
GAGAGATGGGTGCGAGAGCGTCAGTATTAAGCGGGGGAGAATTAGATCGCGATGGGAAAAAATTCGGTTA
AGGCCAGGGGGAAAGAAAAAATATAAATTAAAACATATAGTATGGGCAAGCAGGGAGCTAGAACGATTCG
CAGTTAATCCTGGCCTGTTAGAAACATCAGAAGGCTGTAGACAAATACTGGGACAGCTACAACCATCCCT
TCAGACAGGATCAGAAGAACTTAGATCATTATATAATACAGTAGCAACCCTCTATTGTGTGCATCAAAGG
ATAGAGATAAAAGACACCAAGGAAGCTTTAGACAAGATAGAGGAAGAGCAAAACAAAAGTAAGACCACCG
CACAGCAAGCGGCCGCTGATCTTCAGACCTGGAGGAGGAGATATGAGGGACAATTGGAGAAGTGAATTAT
ATAAATATAAAGTAGTAAAAATTGAACCATTAGGAGTAGCACCCACCAAGGCAAAGAGAAGAGTGGTGCA
GAGAGAAAAAAGAGCAGTGGGAATAGGAGCTTTGTTCCTTGGGTTCTTGGGAGCAGCAGGAAGCACTATG
GGCGCAGCGTCAATGACGCTGACGGTACAGGCCAGACAATTATTGTCTGGTATAGTGCAGCAGCAGAACA
ATTTGCTGAGGGCTATTGAGGCGCAACAGCATCTGTTGCAACTCACAGTCTGGGGCATCAAGCAGCTCCA
GGCAAGAATCCTGGCTGTGGAAAGATACCTAAAGGATCAACAGCTCCTGGGGATTTGGGGTTGCTCTGGA
AAACTCATTTGCACCACTGCTGTGCCTTGGAATGCTAGTTGGAGTAATAAATCTCTGGAACAGATTTGGA
ATCACACGACCTGGATGGAGTGGGACAGAGAAATTAACAATTACACAAGCTTAATACACTCCTTAATTGA
AGAATCGCAAAACCAGCAAGAAAAGAATGAACAAGAATTATTGGAATTAGATAAATGGGCAAGTTTGTGG
AATTGGTTTAACATAACAAATTGGCTGTGGTATATAAAATTATTCATAATGATAGTAGGAGGCTTGGTAG
GTTTAAGAATAGTTTTTGCTGTACTTTCTATAGTGAATAGAGTTAGGCAGGGATATTCACCATTATCGTT
TCAGACCCACCTCCCAACCCCGAGGGGACCCGACAGGCCCGAAGGAATAGAAGAAGAAGGTGGAGAGAGA
GACAGAGACAGATCCATTCGATTAGTGAACGGATCTCGACGGTATCGCTAGCTTTTAAAAGAAAAGGGGG
GATTGGGGGGTACAGTGCAGGGGAAAGAATAGTAGACATAATAGCAACAGACATACAAACTAAAGAATTA
CAAAAACAAATTACAAAAATTCAAAATTTTACTAGTGATTATCGGATCAACTTTGTATAGAAAAGTTGGG
CTCCGGTGCCCGTCAGTGGGCAGAGCGCACATCGCCCACAGTCCCCGAGAAGTTGGGGGGAGGGGTCGGC
AATTGAACCGGTGCCTAGAGAAGGTGGCGCGGGGTAAACTGGGAAAGTGATGTCGTGTACTGGCTCCGCC
TTTTTCCCGAGGGTGGGGGAGAACCGTATATAAGTGCAGTAGTCGCCGTGAACGTTCTTTTTCGCAACGG
GTTTGCCGCCAGAACACAGGTAAGTGCCGTGTGTGGTTCCCGCGGGCCTGGCCTCTTTACGGGTTATGGC
CCTTGCGTGCCTTGAATTACTTCCACCTGGCTGCAGTACGTGATTCTTGATCCCGAGCTTCGGGTTGGAA
GTGGGTGGGAGAGTTCGAGGCCTTGCGCTTAAGGAGCCCCTTCGCCTCGTGCTTGAGTTGAGGCCTGGCC
TGGGCGCTGGGGCCGCCGCGTGCGAATCTGGTGGCACCTTCGCGCCTGTCTCGCTGCTTTCGATAAGTCT
CTAGCCATTTAAAATTTTTGATGACCTGCTGCGACGCTTTTTTTCTGGCAAGATAGTCTTGTAAATGCGG
GCCAAGATCTGCACACTGGTATTTCGGTTTTTGGGGCCGCGGGCGGCGACGGGGCCCGTGCGTCCCAGCG
CACATGTTCGGCGAGGCGGGGCCTGCGAGCGCGGCCACCGAGAATCGGACGGGGGTAGTCTCAAGCTGGC
CGGCCTGCTCTGGTGCCTGGTCTCGCGCCGCCGTGTATCGCCCCGCCCTGGGCGGCAAGGCTGGCCCGGT
CGGCACCAGTTGCGTGAGCGGAAAGATGGCCGCTTCCCGGCCCTGCTGCAGGGAGCTCAAAATGGAGGAC
GCGGCGCTCGGGAGAGCGGGCGGGTGAGTCACCCACACAAAGGAAAAGGGCCTTTCCGTCCTCAGCCGTC
GCTTCATGTGACTCCACGGAGTACCGGGCGCCGTCCAGGCACCTCGATTAGTTCTCGAGCTTTTGGAGTA
CGTCGTCTTTAGGTTGGGGGGAGGGGTTTTATGCGATGGAGTTTCCCCACACTGAGTGGGTGGAGACTGA
AGTTAGGCCAGCTTGGCACTTGATGTAATTCTCCTTGGAATTTGCCCTTTTTGAGTTTGGATCTTGGTTC
ATTCTCAAGCCTCAGACAGTGGTTCAAAGTTTTTTTCTTCCATTTCAGGTGTCGTGACAAGTTTGTACAA
AAAAGCAGGCTGCCACCACGCGTATGGCGAGGTGGATCCGGTGGCGGCGGATCAATGGTGAGCAAGGGCG
AGGAGCTGTTCACCGGGGTGGTGCCCATCCTGGTCGAGCTGGACGGCGACGTAAACGGCCACAAGTTCAG
CGTGTCCGGCGAGGGCGAGGGCGATGCCACCTACGGCAAGCTGACCCTGAAGTTCATCTGCACCACCGGC
AAGCTGCCCGTGCCCTGGCCCACCCTCGTGACCACCCTGACCTACGGCGTGCAGTGCTTCAGCCGCTACC
CCGACCACATGAAGCAGCACGACTTCTTCAAGTCCGCCATGCCCGAAGGCTACGTCCAGGAGCGCACCAT
CTTCTTCAAGGACGACGGCAACTACAAGACCCGCGCCGAGGTGAAGTTCGAGGGCGACACCCTGGTGAAC
CGCATCGAGCTGAAGGGCATCGACTTCAAGGAGGACGGCAACATCCTGGGGCACAAGCTGGAGTACAACT
ACAACAGCCACAACGTCTATATCATGGCCGACAAGCAGAAGAACGGCATCAAGGTGAACTTCAAGATCCG
CCACAACATCGAGGACGGCAGCGTGCAGCTCGCCGACCACTACCAGCAGAACACCCCCATCGGCGACGGC
CCCGTGCTGCTGCCCGACAACCACTACCTGAGCACCCAGTCCGCCCTGAGCAAAGACCCCAACGAGAAGC
GCGATCACATGGTCCTGCTGGAGTTCGTGACCGCCGCCGGGATCACTCTCGGCATGGACGAGCTGTACAA
GTAATCTAGAACCCAGCTTTCTTGTACAAAGTGGTGATAATCGAATTCCGATAATCAACCTCTGGATTAC
AAAATTTGTGAAAGATTGACTGGTATTCTTAACTATGTTGCTCCTTTTACGCTATGTGGATACGCTGCTT
TAATGCCTTTGTATCATGCTATTGCTTCCCGTATGGCTTTCATTTTCTCCTCCTTGTATAAATCCTGGTT
GCTGTCTCTTTATGAGGAGTTGTGGCCCGTTGTCAGGCAACGTGGCGTGGTGTGCACTGTGTTTGCTGAC
GCAACCCCCACTGGTTGGGGCATTGCCACCACCTGTCAGCTCCTTTCCGGGACTTTCGCTTTCCCCCTCC
CTATTGCCACGGCGGAACTCATCGCCGCCTGCCTTGCCCGCTGCTGGACAGGGGCTCGGCTGTTGGGCAC
TGACAATTCCGTGGTGTTGTCGGGGAAGCTGACGTCCTTTCCATGGCTGCTCGCCTGTGTTGCCACCTGG
ATTCTGCGCGGGACGTCCTTCTGCTACGTCCCTTCGGCCCTCAATCCAGCGGACCTTCCTTCCCGCGGCC
TGCTGCCGGCTCTGCGGCCTCTTCCGCGTCTTCGCCTTCGCCCTCAGACGAGTCGGATCTCCCTTTGGGC
CGCCTCCCCGCATCGGGAATTCCCGCGGTTCGAATTCTACCGGGTAGGGGAGGCGCTTTTCCCAAGGCAG
TCTGGAGCATGCGCTTTAGCAGCCCCGCTGGGCACTTGGCGCTACACAAGTGGCCTCTGGCCTCGCACAC
ATTCCACATCCACCGGTAGGCGCCAACCGGCTCCGTTCTTTGGTGGCCCCTTCGCGCCACCTTCTACTCC
TCCCCTAGTCAGGAAGTTCCCCCCCGCCCCGCAGCTCGCGTCGTGCAGGACGTGACAAATGGAAGTAGCA
CGTCTCACTAGTCTCGTGCAGATGGACAGCACCGCTGAGCAATGGAAGCGGGTAGGCCTTTGGGGCAGCG
GCCAATAGCAGCTTTGCTCCTTCGCTTTCTGGGCTCAGAGGCTGGGAAGGGGTGGGTCCGGGGGCGGGCT
CAGGGGCGGGCTCAGGGGCGGGGCGGGCGCCCGAAGGTCCTCCGGAGGCCCGGCATTCTGCACGCTTCAA
AAGCGCACGTCTGCCGCGCTGTTCTCCTCTTCCTCATCTCCGGGCCTTTCGACCTCACGTGGCCACCATG
AAAAAGCCTGAACTCACCGCGACGTCTGTCGAGAAGTTTCTGATCGAAAAGTTCGACAGCGTCTCCGACC
TGATGCAGCTCTCGGAGGGCGAAGAATCTCGTGCTTTCAGCTTCGATGTAGGAGGGCGTGGATATGTCCT
GCGGGTAAATAGCTGCGCCGATGGTTTCTACAAAGATCGTTATGTTTATCGGCACTTTGCATCGGCCGCG
CTCCCGATTCCGGAAGTGCTTGACATTGGGGAATTTAGCGAGAGCCTGACCTATTGCATCTCCCGCCGTG
CACAGGGTGTCACGTTGCAAGACCTGCCTGAAACCGAACTGCCCGCTGTTCTGCAGCCGGTCGCGGAGGC
CATGGATGCGATCGCTGCGGCCGATCTTAGCCAGACGAGCGGGTTCGGCCCATTCGGACCGCAAGGAATC
GGTCAATACACTACATGGCGTGATTTCATATGCGCGATTGCTGATCCCCATGTGTATCACTGGCAAACTG
TGATGGACGACACCGTCAGTGCGTCCGTCGCGCAGGCTCTCGATGAGCTGATGCTTTGGGCCGAGGACTG
CCCCGAAGTCCGGCACCTCGTGCACGCGGATTTCGGCTCCAACAATGTCCTGACGGACAATGGCCGCATA
ACAGCGGTCATTGACTGGAGCGAGGCGATGTTCGGGGATTCCCAATACGAGGTCGCCAACATCTTCTTCT
GGAGGCCGTGGTTGGCTTGTATGGAGCAGCAGACGCGCTACTTCGAGCGGAGGCATCCGGAGCTTGCAGG
ATCGCCGCGGCTCCGGGCGTATATGCTCCGCATTGGTCTTGACCAACTCTATCAGAGCTTGGTTGACGGC
AATTTCGATGATGCAGCTTGGGCGCAGGGTCGATGCGACGCAATCGTCCGATCCGGAGCCGGGACTGTCG
GGCGTACACAAATCGCCCGCAGAAGCGCGGCCGTCTGGACCGATGGCTGTGTAGAAGTACTCGCCGATAG
TGGAAACCGACGCCCCAGCACTCGTCCGAGGGCAAAGGAATAGGGTACCTTTAAGACCAATGACTTACAA
GGCAGCTGTAGATCTTAGCCACTTTTTAAAAGAAAAGGGGGGACTGGAAGGGCTAATTCACTCCCAACGA
AGACAAGATCTGCTTTTTGCTTGTACTGGGTCTCTCTGGTTAGACCAGATCTGAGCCTGGGAGCTCTCTG
GCTAACTAGGGAACCCACTGCTTAAGCCTCAATAAAGCTTGCCTTGAGTGCTTCAAGTAGTGTGTGCCCG
TCTGTTGTGTGACTCTGGTAACTAGAGATCCCTCAGACCCTTTTAGTCAGTGTGGAAAATCTCTAGCAGT
AGTAGTTCATGTCATCTTATTATTCAGTATTTATAACTTGCAAAGAAATGAATATCAGAGAGTGAGAGGA
ACTTGTTTATTGCAGCTTATAATGGTTACAAATAAAGCAATAGCATCACAAATTTCACAAATAAAGCATT
TTTTTCACTGCATTCTAGTTGTGGTTTGTCCAAACTCATCAATGTATCTTATCATGTCTGGCTCTAGCTA
TCCCGCCCCTAACTCCGCCCATCCCGCCCCTAACTCCGCCCAGTTCCGCCCATTCTCCGCCCCATGGCTG
ACTAATTTTTTTTATTTATGCAGAGGCCGAGGCCGCCTCGGCCTCTGAGCTATTCCAGAAGTAGTGAGGA
GGCTTTTTTGGAGGCCTAGGGACGTACCCAATTCGCCCTATAGTGAGTCGTATTACGCGCGCTCACTGGC
CGTCGTTTTACAACGTCGTGACTGGGAAAACCCTGGCGTTACCCAACTTAATCGCCTTGCAGCACATCCC
CCTTTCGCCAGCTGGCGTAATAGCGAAGAGGCCCGCACCGATCGCCCTTCCCAACAGTTGCGCAGCCTGA
ATGGCGAATGGG
[124 nt withheld, positions 7013-7136]
C
[91 nt withheld, positions 7138-7228]
A
[49 nt withheld, positions 7230-7278]
CCTTTGACGTTGGAGTCCACGTTCTTT
[37 nt withheld, positions 7306-7342]
ACCCTATCTCGGTCTATTCTTTTGATTTATAAGGGATTTTGCCGATTTCGGCCTATTGGTTAAAAAATGA
GCTGATTTAACAAAAATTTAACGCGAATTTTAACAAAATATTAACGCTTACAATTTAGGTGGCACTTTTC
GGGGAAATGTGCGCGGAACCCCTATTTGTTTATTTTTCTAAATACATTCAAATATGTATCCGCTCATGAG
ACAATAACCCTGATAAATGCTTCAATAATATTGAAAAAGGAAGAGTATGAGTATTCAACATTTCCGTGTC
GCCCTTATTCCCTTTTTTGCGGCATTTTGCCTTCCTGTTTTTGCTCACCCAGAAACGCTGGTGAAAGTAA
AAGATGCTGAAGATCAGTTGGGTGCACGAGTGGGTTACATCGAACTGGATCTCAACAGCGGTAAGATCCT
TGAGAGTTTTCGCCCCGAAGAACGTTTTCCAATGATGAGCACTTTTAAAGTTCTGCTATGTGGCGCGGTA
TTATCCCGTATTGACGCCGGGCAAGAGCAACTCGGTCGCCGCATACACTATTCTCAGAATGACTTGGTTG
AGTACTCACCAGTCACAGAAAAGCATCTTACGGATGGCATGACAGTAAGAGAATTATGCAGTGCTGCCAT
AACCATGAGTGATAACACTGCGGCCAACTTACTTCTGACAACGATCGGAGGACCGAAGGAGCTAACCGCT
TTTTTGCACAACATGGGGGATCATGTAACTCGCCTTGATCGTTGGGAACCGGAGCTGAATGAAGCCATAC
CAAACGACGAGCGTGACACCACGATGCCTGTAGCAATGGCAACAACGTTGCGCAAACTATTAACTGGCGA
ACTACTTACTCTAGCTTCCCGGCAACAATTAATAGACTGGATGGAGGCGGATAAAGTTGCAGGACCACTT
CTGCGCTCGGCCCTTCCGGCTGGCTGGTTTATTGCTGATAAATCTGGAGCCGGTGAGCGTGGGTCTCGCG
GTATCATTGCAGCACTGGGGCCAGATGGTAAGCCCTCCCGTATCGTAGTTATCTACACGACGGGGAGTCA
GGCAACTATGGATGAACGAAATAGACAGATCGCTGAGATAGGTGCCTCACTGATTAAGCATTGGTAACTG
TCAGACCAAGTTTACTCATATATACTTTAGATTGATTTAAAACTTCATTTTTAATTTAAAAGGATCTAGG
TGAAGATCCTTTTTGATAATCTCATGACCAAAATCCCTTAACGTGAGTTTTCGTTCCACTGAGCGTCAGA
CCCCGTAGAAAAGATCAAAGGATCTTCTTGAGATCCTTTTTTTCTGCGCGTAATCTGCTGCTTGCAAACA
AAAAAACCACCGCTACCAGCGGTGGTTTGTTTGCCGGATCAAGAGCTACCAACTCTTTTTCCGAAGGTAA
CTGGCTTCAGCAGAGCGCAGATACCAAATACTGTTCTTCTAGTGTAGCCGTAGTTAGGCCACCACTTCAA
GAACTCTGTAGCACCGCCTACATACCTCGCTCTGCTAATCCTGTTACCAGTGGCTGCTGCCAGTGGCGAT
AAGTCGTGTCTTACCGGGTTGGACTCAAGACGATAGTTACCGGATAAGGCGCAGCGGTCGGGCTGAACGG
GGGGTTCGTGCACACAGCCCAGCTTGGAGCGAACGACCTACACCGAACTGAGATACCTACAGCGTGAGCT
ATGAGAAAGCGCCACGCTTCCCGAAGAGAGAAAGGCGGACAGGTATCCGGTAAGCGGCAGGGTCGGAACA
GGAGAGCGCACGAGGGAGCTTCCAGGGGGAAACGCCTGGTATCTTTATAGTCCTGTCGGGTTTCGCCACC
TCTGACTTGAGCGTCGATTTTTGTGATGCTCGTCAGGGGGGCGGAGCCTATGGAAAAACGCCAGCAACGC
GGCCTTTTTACGGTTCCTGGCCTTTTGCTGGCCTTTTGCTCACATGTTCTTTCCTGCGTTATCCCCTGAT
TCTGTGGATAACCGTATTACCGCCTTTGAGTGAGCTGATACCGCTCGCCGCAGCCGAACGACCGAGCGCA
GCGAGTCAGTGAGCGAGGAAGCGGAAGAGCGCCCAATACGCAAACCGCCTCTCCCCGCGCGTTGGCCGAT
TCATTAATGCAGCTGGCACGACAGGTTTCCCGACTGGAAAGCGGGCAGTGAGCGCAACGCAATTAATGTG
AGTTAGCTCACTCATTAGGCACCCCAGGCTTTACACTTTATGCTTCCGGCTCGTATGTTGTGTGGAATTG
TGAGCGGATAACAATTTCACACAGGAAACAGCTATGACCATGATTACGCCAAGCGCGCAATTAACCCTCA
CTAAAGGGAACAAAAGCTGGAGCTGCAAGCTT
Features (pLannotate 1.2.2; 32 found; start..end, strand, type, name):
      3..229     +  promoter       RSV promoter: Rous sarcoma virus enhancer/promoter
    230..410     +  LTR            5' LTR (truncated): truncated 5' long terminal repeat (LTR) from HIV-1
    457..582     +  misc_feature   HIV-1 Ψ: packaging signal of human immunodeficiency virus type 1
    566..929     +  CDS            HIV-1 gag (fragment): gag protein from human immunodeficiency virus 1; gag
   1075..1308    +  misc_feature   RRE: The Rev response element (RRE) of HIV-1 allows for Rev-dependent mRNA export from the nucleus to the cytoplasm.
   1685..1785    +  CDS            Rev (fragment): human immunodeficiency virus 1 (HIV-1) Rev protein; rev; enhances nuclear export of unspliced and incompletely spliced viral mRNAs
   1803..1920    +  misc_feature   cPPT/CTS: central polypurine tract and central termination sequence of HIV-1
   1938..1958    +  protein_bind   attB4: mutant version of attB; core recombination site for the Gateway® BP reaction BP Clonase™
   1978..2189    +  promoter       EF-1α core promoter: core promoter for human elongation factor EF-1α
   2190..2299    +  intron         EF-1α intron A (fragment): intron upstream of the start codon of human EF-1α
   2925..3128    +  intron         EF-1α intron A: truncated intron upstream of the start codon of human EF-1α
   3137..3161    +  protein_bind   attB1: mutant version of attB; recombination site for the Gateway® BP reaction BP Clonase™
   3205..3924    +  CDS            EGFP: the original enhanced GFP (Yang et al., 1996) mammalian codon-optimized
   3931..3955    -  protein_bind   attB2: mutant version of attB; recombination site for the Gateway® BP reaction BP Clonase™
   3973..4561    +  misc_feature   WPRE: woodchuck hepatitis virus posttranscriptional regulatory element
   4592..5091    +  promoter       PGK promoter: mouse phosphoglycerate kinase 1 promoter
   5108..6130    +  CDS            hph: KHYB_ECOLX - Experimental evidence at protein level: Swiss-Prot protein existence level 1. The aminoglycoside phosphotransferases achieve inactivation of their antibiotic substrates by phosphorylation. Only phosphorylates hygromycin and closely related compounds such as demethyl analogs and destomycin. From Escherichia coli.
   6126..6203    +  CDS            nef (fragment): NEF_HV1Z2 - Experimental evidence at protein level: Swiss-Prot protein existence level 1. Extracellular Nef protein targets CD4(+) T-lymphocytes for apoptosis by interacting with CXCR4 surface receptors. From Human immunodeficiency virus type 1 group M subtype D (isolate Z2/CDC-Z34) (HIV-1).
   6205..6438    +  LTR            3' LTR (ΔU3): self-inactivating 3' long terminal repeat (LTR) from HIV-1
   6510..6631    +  polyA_signal   SV40 poly(A) signal: SV40 polyadenylation signal
   6671..6806    +  rep_origin     SV40 ori: SV40 origin of replication
   6827..6845    -  promoter       T7 promoter: promoter for bacteriophage T7 RNA polymerase
   6853..7008    +  CDS            lacZα (fragment): LacZα fragment of β-galactosidase; lacZ fragment
   7013..7441    +  rep_origin     f1 ori (sequence partly withheld): f1 bacteriophage origin of replication; arrow indicates direction of (+) strand synthesis
   7494..7598    +  promoter       AmpR promoter: bla
   7599..8459    +  CDS            AmpR: β-lactamase; bla; confers resistance to ampicillin, carbenicillin, and related antibiotics
   8630..9218    +  rep_origin     ori: high-copy-number ColE1/pMB1/pBR322/pUC origin of replication
   9401..9493    +  CDS            lacI (fragment): lac repressor; lacI; The lac repressor binds to the lac operator to inhibit transcription in E. coli. This inhibition can be relieved by adding lactose or isopropyl-β-D-thiogalactopyranoside (IPTG).
   9506..9527    +  protein_bind   CAP binding site: CAP binding activates transcription in the presence of cAMP. E. coli catabolite activator protein
   9542..9572    +  promoter       lac promoter: promoter for the E. coli lac operon
   9580..9596    +  protein_bind   lac operator: The lac repressor binds to the lac operator to inhibit transcription in E. coli. This inhibition can be relieved by adding lactose or isopropyl-β-D-thiogalactopyranoside (IPTG). lac repressor encoded by lacI
   9641..9659    +  promoter       T3 promoter: promoter for bacteriophage T3 RNA polymerase
