[The description below was written by a language model from this plasmid's Addgene catalogue record and pLannotate feature annotations shown in this document.]
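Description:
pLV-Hygro-EF1A-LivePARBackbone is an empty third-generation-style, self-inactivating HIV-1 lentiviral expression vector (9,684 nt in the sequenced record) built on a commercially produced backbone. It is meant to receive poly(ADP-ribose) (PAR) binding domains to create "LivePAR" fluorescent probes. It is propagated in E. coli through a high-copy ColE1/pUC origin with ampicillin resistance (bla), and it also carries an f1 origin, an SV40 origin and leftover lac/T7/T3 cloning-vector elements. The viral genome is transcribed from an RSV promoter fused to a truncated 5' LTR. It contains the Ψ packaging signal with a gag fragment, the RRE for Rev-dependent nuclear export, the cPPT/CTS, and a ΔU3 3' LTR followed by an SV40 polyadenylation signal.

The payload is an EF-1α promoter with its intron A driving EGFP, with a WPRE downstream to enhance transcript expression. Gateway attB4, attB1 and attB2 sites flank the promoter and the reading frame and appear to be remnants of the vector's modular assembly. According to the catalogue entry, a BamHI site lies in frame with a Gly-Ser linker ahead of EGFP, with an MluI site on the 5' side, so a PAR-binding domain can be inserted by restriction cloning to give a fusion carrying EGFP at its C terminus. These sites and the linker are not annotated in the feature table. A separate mouse PGK promoter drives the hygromycin phosphotransferase gene (hph), which allows selection of stably transduced mammalian cells. The associated work concerns the assembly and disassembly dynamics of base excision and single-strand break repair complexes, where such fusions serve for live-cell imaging of PAR. No insert is present in this backbone.
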