Addgene plasmid #176526: pLV-Hygro-EF1A-LivePARBackbone
Purpose: (Empty Backbone) Expression vector with a BamHI site in-frame with a Gly-Ser linker fused to EGFP; serves as the backbone for PAR binding domain incorporation for LivePAR
Depositing lab: Robert Sobol. Depositing organization: University of South Alabama, Mitchell Cancer Institute. Publication: Temporal dynamics of base excision/single-strand break repair protein complex assembly/disassembly are modulated by the PARP/NAD(+)/SIRT6 axis. Koczor CA, Saville KM, Andrews JF, Clark J, Fang Q, Li J, Al-Rahahleh RQ, Ibrahim M, McClellan S, Makarov MV, Migaud ME, Sobol RW. Cell Rep. 2021 Nov 2;37(5):109917. doi: 10.1016/j.celrep.2021.109917. PubMed 34731617.
Backbone
  Vector backbone: LivePAR
  Backbone manufacturer: VectorBuilder
  Backbone size (bp): 598
  Modifications to backbone: MluI restriction site on the 5' side; BamHI restriction site on the 3' side.
  Vector type: Mammalian Expression, Lentiviral
  Promoter: EF1A
  Selectable markers: Hygromycin
  Tag / fusion protein: EGFP (C terminal on backbone)
Growth in bacteria
  Bacterial resistance: Ampicillin, 100 μg/mL
  Growth temperature: 37°C
  Growth strain: NEB Stable
  Copy number: High Copy
Gene/Insert
  Cloning method: Restriction Enzyme
  Sequencing primers: 5′ N/A
Resource information
  A portion of this plasmid was derived from a plasmid made by: VectorBuilder
Terms and licenses: Academic/Nonprofit Terms; Industry Terms: Not Available to Industry
How to cite: pLV-Hygro-EF1A-LivePARBackbone was a gift from Robert Sobol (Addgene plasmid # 176526 ; http://n2t.net/addgene:176526 ; RRID:Addgene_176526)
